>Addgene plasmid #86018 | pGL4.23 D637G 2014 EBOV + Mucin-Like Domain | addgene full sequence | sequence record 169930 | Addgene NGS Result
TCTGTAGCACCGCCTACATACCTCGCTCTGCTAATCCTGTTACCAGTGGCTGCTGCCAGTGGCGATAAGT
CGTGTCTTACCGGGTTGGACTCAAGACGATAGTTACCGGATAAGGCGCAGCGGTCGGGCTGAACGGGGGG
TTCGTGCACACAGCCCAGCTTGGAGCGAACGACCTACACCGAACTGAGATACCTACAGCGTGAGCTATGA
GAAAGCGCCACGCTTCCCGAAGGGAGAAAGGCGGACAGGTATCCGGTAAGCGGCAGGGTCGGAACAGGAG
AGCGCACGAGGGAGCTTCCAGGGGGAAACGCCTGGTATCTTTATAGTCCTGTCGGGTTTCGCCACCTCTG
ACTTGAGCGTCGATTTTTGTGATGCTCGTCAGGGGGGCGGAGCCTATGGAAAAACGCCAGCAACGCGGCC
TTTTTACGGTTCCTGGCCTTTTGCTGGCCTTTTGCTCACATGTTCTTTCCTGCGTTATCCCCTGATTCTG
TGGATAACCGTATTACCGCCTTTGAGTGAGCTGATACCGCTCGCCGCAGCCGAACGACCGAGCGCAGCGA
GTCAGTGAGCGAGGAAGCGGAAGAGCGCTGCCGGCACCTGTCCTACGAGTTGCATGATAAAGAAGACAGT
CATAAGTGCGGCGACGATAGTCATGCCCCGCGCCCACCGGAAGGAGCTGACTGGGTTGAAGGCTCTCAAG
GGCATCGGTCGACGGATCCTTATCGATTTTACCACATTTGTAGAGGTTTTACTTGCTTTAAAAAACCTCC
CACACCTCCCCCTGAACCTGAAACATAAAATGAATGCAATTGTTGTTGTTAACTTGTTTATTGCAGCTTA
TAATGGTTACAAATAAAGCAATAGCATCACAAATTTCACAAATAAAGCATTTTTTTCACTGCATTCTAGT
TGTGGTTTGTCCAAACTCATCAATGTATCTTATCATGTCTGCTCGAAGCGGCCGGCCGCCCCGACTCTAG
ACTAAAAGACAAATTTGCATATACAGAATAAAGCGATAACTGCAATTATAACACCTGTAACTCCAATACC
TGCCGGTATCCATTGTCTCCATCCTGTCCACCAATTGTCATTGTCCCCCTGGCCCGGAAGGGTTTTATCA
ACAAAATCATGAATAATCTGATCAATTTTGTCTGTTATGTTCTTGGTCCAATCATGTGGTTCGATACAGC
AGTCCGGTCCCAAAATGTGGCATGTGCCACCCCATCGCTGCAGCAGGAAGTCAATTGCCTTACGGTTGAG
GATTGAAAAGGTTCGCAGCTCAGTTGTGGCTCTCAGGAACAGTTGGAGAGCTTGAGTCGTTTCGTTGGCC
AGCTGCCTCAACCCACAGATTAAACCATCTTGGTTGTGCATTAGCCCCTCTGTGTAAATTCCTTCGGCTG
CTGGCCCGAAATATGGTATCCAGGCCAATCCGATTGCAGCACCTTCATCCTGAGTAGTCCAGTAATGTAA
ATTGGGGTTGCATTTGGGTTGAGCATTGACAATTACTTCTCTTCGAGTCCTTCTCCCGCCTGTGATCAGT
CCTGCTACTCCAGCAATAGTATTGGTAATTAAGCCTAGCTTCCCGCTGCTGGCACTCTCTTCTCCGGTAT
CTTGGTGATGAGTGTTGTTGTTGCCAGCAGTCTCGCTGTAGTTTTGGGGGCTTGTCGTGGTGGCGAGGTC
CAGGGAGTCAGCGCTCTTACTCGTGTTGGTGTTCTCTGCTTTTAAGGGTCCGGCTGCGGTCGTGGCGGGG
GGAGTGTCGGAGGCTGTGCTGTCGTTGTCTGCTCTACGGTGATGTTGTCCAACTTGAGTTGCCTCAGAGA
TGTCAAGTTTATACACGGGTGTATTATGGGTGCTGTTGTCCGGACCTGTTTTGGTTGTGGGAGGTTGAGG
ACTCGTGGAGATTGTGGCAAGGGTTGTCAGATGCGACACTGCAGCTTTCCTTCCTTGACTGTGCACTTGA
ACCATTGCAGAGGAATTTTCTGAAGCCATGATTTTGTGGTCTTCATTTGTTGTGTTGGTCTCTGGGTCGG
AAGAAGTTCGCGCCGGACTCTGACCACTGATGTTTTTGGGTCCGTTTGATACAGCTGTGAAAGACAACTC
TTCACTGCGAATTTTTCTAGTGAGGTTTTTTTTAGTTTCCCAGAAGGCCCACTCCCCGATTGTTGTATCA
ATTTCGGGGTTGACCTTCCAAATTAGTTTTCCCGTGGTGTTGCTCCTCTTCCCACTTGCATATATTGTCT
CATTCAGCTGGAGCAGAAACTGTGGTGTGAATCTTGATTCAAGTTGGACGTAGGTCAAATTGTCAACCTC
GAACAAGTACTCTGTCTCATTAGTTCCAAAACCGGTAGCCTGATATCTAATTGTGGTAGAATAATAGCCA
CTCGACGGGTCCTCCGTTGCATTGACCGGCTCTCTCAAGGGGTGTGAGCTGAAGAAGTCCTTCTTAGCTT
GGGGCAGTATCAGAAATGCAACGACACCTTCAGCGAAAGTCGTTCCTCGGTAGATAACTGTGGAAGCAAG
TCGATCATACAGGAAGAAAGCACCCTCTTTGTGGAAGGCAAAGTCTCCGGCACATGGTCCCGTTCCTGAT
ACTTTGTGCACATACCGGCACCGGGGGAAGCCCCGAATCCCGTCTGGCGCTGCTGGTAGACACTCACTCC
CGTCAGGTTTTTTGATTTCAAGATTGTAGCAGTTTTCAGCCCATTCACCAGCTTCATAATTGACCACCTT
TGGTGGGACACCGGACCTGAAGCCCCATCTTTTAGTCGCAGATGGCACGTCAGTTGCCACTCCATTCCCC
TCGAGATTCAGTCCAACTGATCTCAATTGATTTGTGGATGACAGTTTGTCACGACAAACTAGTTTGTCGA
CATCACTAACCTGTAATGTACTATTGTGGATAACTCCAAGCGGGATGGAAAATGTTCTTTGGAAAAGGAT
AATTACCCAAAGAAAGAATGATGTCCTCTTGAATCGATCACGAGGTAACTGCAATATTCCTGTAACACCC
ATGGTGGCTTTACCAACAGTACCGGATTGCCAAGCTGGAAGTCGAGCTTCCATTATATACCCTCTAGTGT
CTAAGCTTGGCCGCCGAGGCCCCACCGTACACGCCTACCGCCCATTTGCGTCAATGGGGCGGAGTTGTTA
CGACATTTTGGAAAGTCCCGTTGATTTTGGTGCCAAAACAAACTCCCATTGACGTCAATGGGGTGGAGAC
TTGGAAATCCCCGTGAGTCAAACCGCTATCCACGCCCATTGATGTACTGCCAAAACCGCATCACCATGGT
AATAGCGATGACTAATACGTAGATGTACTGCCAAGTAGGAAAGTCCCATAAGGTCATGTACTGGGCATAA
TGCCAGGCGGGCCATTTACCGTCATTGACGTCAATAGGGGGCGTACTTGGCATATGATACACTTGATGTA
CTGCCAAGTGGGCAGTTTACCGTAAATACTCCACCCATTGACGTCAATGGAAAGTCCCTATTGGCGTTAC
TATGGGAACATACGTCATTATTGACGTCAATGGGCGGGGGTCGTTGGGCGGTCAGCCAGGCGGGCCATTT
ACCGTAAGTTATGTAACGCGGAACTCCATATATGGGCTATGAACTAATGACCCCGTAATTGATTACTATT
AATAACTAGTCAATAATCAATGTCAACGCGTATATCTGGCGGCCAGTTAGGCCAGAGAAATGTTCTGGCA
CCTGCACTTGCACTGGGGACAGCCTATTTTGCTAGTTTGTTTTGTTTCGTTTTGTTTTGATGGAGAGCGT
ATGTTAGTACTATCGATTCACACAAAAAACCAACACACAGATGTAATGAAAATAAAGATATTTTATTGCG
GCCTGTCCAATACCTCCCGTACCTTAATATTACTTACTTATCCTTGAGAGACGTACTAGTAACCCTGATA
AATGCTTCAATAATATTGAAAAAGGACGAGTATGAGCATCCAACATTTTCGTGTCGCACTCATTCCCTTC
TTTGCGGCATTTTGCTTGCCTGTTTTTGCACACCCCGAAACGCTGGTGAAAGTAAAAGATGCTGAAGATC
AACTGGGTGCAAGAGTGGGCTATATCGAACTGGATCTCAATAGCGGCAAGATCCTTGAGTCTTTCCGCCC
CGAAGAACGATTCCCGATGATGAGCACTTTCAAAGTACTGCTATGTGGCGCGGTGTTGTCCCGTATAGAC
GCCGGGCAAGAGCAGCTTGGTCGCCGTATACACTACTCACAAAACGACTTGGTTGAGTACTCGCCGGTCA
CGGAAAAGCATCTTACGGATGGCATGACGGTAAGAGAATTGTGTAGTGCTGCCATTACCATGAGCGACAA
CACCGCGGCCAACTTACTTCTGACAACGATCGGAGGCCCTAAGGAGCTGACTGCATTTCTTCATAATATG
GGTGATCATGTGACCCGGCTTGACCGCTGGGAACCAGAGTTGAACGAAGCCATACCGAACGACGAGCGTG
ATACCACGATGCCAGTAGCAATGGCCACAACTCTTCGGAAACTACTCACTGGCGAACTTCTTACTCTAGC
ATCACGACAGCAGCTCATAGACTGGATGGAGGCGGACAAAGTAGCAGGACCACTTCTTCGCTCGGCCCTC
CCTGCTGGCTGGTTCATTGCTGACAAATCGGGGGCCGGTGAACGCGGCTCTCGCGGCATCATTGCTGCGC
TGGGGCCTGATGGTAAGCCCTCACGAATCGTAGTGATCTACACGACGGGGAGTCAGGCCACTATGGACGA
ACGAAATAGGCAGATCGCTGAGATCGGTGCCTCACTGATCAAGCACTGGTAACCACTGCAGTGGTTTAGC
ATTTGCGGCCGCTGTCAGACCAAGTTTACTCATATATACTTTAGATTGATTTAAAACTTCATTTTTAATT
TAAAAGGATCTAGGTGAAGATCCTTTTTGATAATCTCATGACCAAAATCCCTTAACGTGAGTTTTCGTTC
CACTGAGCGTCAGACCCCGTAGAAAAGATCAAAGGATCTTCTTGAGATCCTTTTTTTCTGCGCGTAATCT
GCTGCTTGCAAACAAAAAAACCACCGCTACCAGCGGTGGTTTGTTTGCCGGATCAAGAGCTACCAACTCT
TTTTCCGAAGGTAACTGGCTTCAGCAGAGCGCAGATACCAAATACTGTTCTTCTAGTGTAGCCGTAGTTA
GGCCACCACTTCAAGAAC
Features (pLannotate 1.2.2; 12 found; start..end, strand, type, name):
    582..714     -  CDS            TcR (fragment): tetracycline efflux protein; tet; confers resistance to tetracycline
    730..798     +  CDS            large T antigen (fragment): large T antigen from SV40 (simian virus 40)
    821..942     +  polyA_signal   SV40 poly(A) signal: SV40 polyadenylation signal
    985..3012    -  CDS            GP: VGP_EBOZ5 - Experimental evidence at protein level: Swiss-Prot protein existence level 1. [GP2]: Acts as a class I viral fusion protein. Under the current model, the protein has at least 3 conformational states: pre- fusion native state, pre-hairpin intermediate state, and post-fusion hairpin state. During viral and target cell membrane fusion, the coiled coil regions (heptad repeats) assume a trimer-of-hairpins structure, positioning the fusion peptide in close proximity to the C-terminal region of the ectodomain. The formation of this structure appears to drive apposition and subsequent fusi
   3045..3076    -  promoter       minP: minimal TATA-box promoter with low basal activity
   3101..3284    -  promoter       CMV promoter (fragment): human cytomegalovirus (CMV) immediate early promoter
   3285..3664    -  enhancer       CMV enhancer: human cytomegalovirus immediate early enhancer
   3694..3785    -  misc_feature   pause site: RNA polymerase II transcriptional pause signal from the human α2 globin gene
   3799..3847    -  polyA_signal   poly(A) signal: synthetic polyadenylation signal
   3910..3951    +  promoter       AmpR promoter (fragment): bla
   3952..4812    +  CDS            AmpR: β-lactamase confers resistance to ampicillin, carbenicillin, and related antibiotics
   5012..402     +  rep_origin     ori (across the origin): high-copy-number ColE1/pMB1/pBR322/pUC origin of replication
