[The description below was written by a language model from this plasmid's Addgene catalogue record and pLannotate feature annotations shown in this document.]
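Description:
pGL4.23 D637G 2014 EBOV + Mucin-Like Domain is a 5.2 kb mammalian expression plasmid built on the Promega pGL4.23 backbone, which was modified by placing the human cytomegalovirus immediate-early enhancer/promoter upstream of the vector's minimal TATA-box promoter (minP). It is propagated in E. coli as a high-copy plasmid through a ColE1/pUC-type origin and selected with ampicillin via the β-lactamase (AmpR) gene. The upstream synthetic poly(A) signal and the α2-globin RNA polymerase II pause site, standard in the pGL4 series, lie ahead of the CMV element and serve to limit read-through transcription from the backbone into the expression cassette.

The payload is the roughly 2 kb full-length glycoprotein (GP) open reading frame of Zaire ebolavirus, Makona variant (2014 outbreak), cloned between NcoI and XbaI sites. As the name indicates, it retains the mucin-like domain, and it carries a single substitution changing aspartic acid 637 to glycine. The feature table shows the enhancer, CMV promoter, minP and GP coding sequence arranged in one transcriptional orientation. An SV40 poly(A) signal lies just beyond the 3′ end of GP, although the automated annotation places it on the opposite strand. Short annotated fragments of a tetracycline resistance gene and SV40 large T antigen appear to be partial matches rather than functional genes.

The construct drives transient GP expression in mammalian cells. Given the associated study of glycoprotein variants and infectivity during the 2013–2016 epidemic, it likely serves to compare the D637G variant with other GP alleles, though the record does not state the assay format.
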