Addgene plasmid #86018: pGL4.23 D637G 2014 EBOV + Mucin-Like Domain
Purpose: Ebola Virus (Makona) Glycoprotein in CMV driven mammalian expression vector
Depositing lab: Jeremy Luban & Pardis Sabeti. Depositing organization: University of Massachusetts, Worcester. Publication: Ebola Virus Glycoprotein with Increased Infectivity Dominated the 2013-2016 Epidemic. Diehl WE, Lin AE, Grubaugh ND, Carvalho LM, Kim K, Kyawe PP, McCauley SM, Donnard E, Kucukural A, McDonel P, Schaffner SF, Garber M, Rambaut A, Andersen KG, Sabeti PC, Luban J. Cell. 2016 Nov 3;167(4):1088-1098.e6. doi: 10.1016/j.cell.2016.10.014. PubMed 27814506.
Backbone
  Vector backbone: pGL4.23
  Backbone manufacturer: Promega
  Backbone size w/o insert (bp): 2031
  Total vector size (bp): 5198
  Modifications to backbone: CMV IE promoter/enhancer inserted upstream of minimal promoter
  Vector type: Mammalian Expression
Growth in bacteria
  Bacterial resistance: Ampicillin, 100 μg/mL
  Growth temperature: 37°C
  Growth strain: DH5alpha
  Copy number: High Copy
Gene/Insert
  Gene/Insert name: Makona Ebola Virus Glycoprotein (alt names: EBOV GP; EBOV Makona GP)
  Species: Zaire ebolavirus - Makona
  Insert size (bp): 2031
  Mutation: Changed aspartic acid 637 to glycine
  GenBank ID: KJ660346.2 AHX24649.2
  Promoter: CMV IE
  Cloning method: Restriction Enzyme; 5′ cloning site NcoI (not destroyed); 3′ cloning site XbaI (not destroyed)
  Sequencing primers: 5′ CMV F; 3′ SV40 pA R
Terms and licenses: Academic/Nonprofit Terms; Industry Terms: Not Available to Industry
How to cite: pGL4.23 D637G 2014 EBOV + Mucin-Like Domain was a gift from Jeremy Luban & Pardis Sabeti (Addgene plasmid # 86018 ; http://n2t.net/addgene:86018 ; RRID:Addgene_86018)
